Addgene plasmid #144200: TFORF1894
Purpose: Lentiviral vector for overexpressing transcription factor ORFs with unique 24-bp barcodes. Barcodes facilitate identification of transcription factors in pooled screens.
Depositing lab: Feng Zhang. Depositing organization: Broad Institute. Publication: A transcription factor atlas of directed differentiation. Joung J, Ma S, Tay T, Geiger-Schuller KR, Kirchgatterer PC, Verdine VK, Guo B, Arias-Garcia MA, Allen WE, Singh A, Kuksenko O, Abudayyeh OO, Gootenberg JS, Fu Z, Macrae RK, Buenrostro JD, Regev A, Zhang F. Cell. 2023 Jan 5;186(1):209-229.e26. doi: 10.1016/j.cell.2022.11.026. PubMed 36608654.
Backbone
  Vector backbone: pLX_TRC317
  Backbone manufacturer: Broad Institute Genetic Perturbation Platform
  Backbone size w/o insert (bp): 8264
  Vector type: Mammalian Expression, Lentiviral
  Selectable markers: Puromycin
Growth in bacteria
  Bacterial resistance: Ampicillin, 100 μg/mL
  Growth temperature: 37°C
  Growth strain: NEB Stable
  Copy number: High Copy
Gene/Insert
  Gene/Insert name: AHRR
  Species: H. sapiens (human)
  Insert size (bp): 2261
  Entrez Gene: AHRR (a.k.a. AHH, AHHR, bHLHe77)
  Promoter: EF1a
  Cloning method: Unknown
  Sequencing primers: 5′ GGGTGGAGACTGAAGTTAGGCCAG; 3′ CACATAGCGTAAAAGGAGCAACATAG
Terms and licenses: Academic/Nonprofit Terms; Industry Terms: Not Available to Industry
Depositor comments: NM_020731,ENST00000316418 . The transcription factor ORF portion of this plasmid was synthesized by Genewiz. Please test multiple small colonies in case of plasmid recombination. To make this collection available in a timely manner, a portion of this collection was not fully sequenced by Addgene. If an Addgene verified full plasmid sequence is not available, please contact us prior to placing an order to request the full sequence.
How to cite: TFORF1894 was a gift from Feng Zhang (Addgene plasmid # 144200 ; http://n2t.net/addgene:144200 ; RRID:Addgene_144200)
