[The description below was written by a language model from this plasmid's Addgene catalogue record and pLannotate feature annotations shown in this document.]
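Description:
TFORF1894 is a lentiviral mammalian expression plasmid built on the pLX_TRC317 backbone. It carries the human AHRR (aryl hydrocarbon receptor repressor, also called bHLHe77) open reading frame and belongs to a barcoded transcription factor ORF collection. The sequenced record is about 10.5 kb. In bacteria the plasmid is maintained by a high-copy ColE1/pUC-type origin and selected with ampicillin through the bla gene. An f1 origin and remnants of a lac/lacZα cloning region flanked by T7 and T3 promoters are also present in the backbone. The depositor notes that recombination can occur during propagation, as is common for LTR-containing plasmids.

The viral portion has a third-generation, self-inactivating layout. An RSV promoter drives a truncated HIV-1 5' LTR, followed by the Ψ packaging signal with a gag fragment, the Rev response element, a cPPT/CTS element, and a ΔU3 3' LTR with a downstream SV40 polyadenylation signal. Between the LTRs, an SV40 early promoter/origin drives puromycin N-acetyltransferase for selection of transduced cells. A separate EF-1α promoter drives the AHRR coding sequence, with a WPRE downstream to enhance transcript stability and expression. The catalogue describes a unique 24-bp barcode associated with each ORF, but the feature table does not annotate it. Its position is therefore not stated, although a short U6 promoter fragment is annotated between the ORF and the WPRE.

The construct is intended for stable overexpression of AHRR, a repressor that competes with AHR for ARNT dimerisation and XRE binding. It can be used individually or in pooled lentiviral screens, where the barcode identifies the transcription factor delivered to each cell, as in directed differentiation studies.
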