Features (pLannotate 1.2.2; 31 found; start..end, strand, type, name):
      5..231     +  promoter       RSV promoter: Rous sarcoma virus enhancer/promoter
    232..412     +  LTR            5' LTR (truncated): truncated 5' long terminal repeat (LTR) from HIV-1
    459..584     +  misc_feature   HIV-1 Ψ: packaging signal of human immunodeficiency virus type 1
    568..931     +  CDS            HIV-1 gag (fragment): gag protein from human immunodeficiency virus 1; gag
   1077..1310    +  misc_feature   RRE: The Rev response element (RRE) of HIV-1 allows for Rev-dependent mRNA export from the nucleus to the cytoplasm.
   1687..1713    +  CDS            Rev (fragment): human immunodeficiency virus 1 (HIV-1) Rev protein; rev; enhances nuclear export of unspliced and incompletely spliced viral mRNAs
   1720..1743    +  promoter       SV40 promoter (fragment): SV40 early promoter
   1744..1815    +  promoter       SV40 promoter (fragment): SV40 enhancer and early promoter
   1839..1974    +  rep_origin     SV40 ori: SV40 origin of replication
   2020..2616    +  CDS            PuroR (fragment): puromycin N-acetyltransferase; pac from Streptomyces; confers resistance to puromycin
   2665..2782    +  misc_feature   cPPT/CTS: central polypurine tract and central termination sequence of HIV-1
   2847..2913    +  CDS            small t antigen (fragment): SV40 (simian virus 40) small t antigen
   2920..4098    +  promoter       EF-1α promoter: strong constitutive promoter for human elongation factor EF-1α
   4115..6271    +  CDS            AHRR: AHRR_HUMAN - Also known as BHLHE77, KIAA1234. Experimental evidence at protein level: Swiss-Prot protein existence level 1. Mediates dioxin toxicity and is involved in regulation of cell growth and differentiation. Represses the transcription activity of AHR by competing with this transcription factor for heterodimer formation with the ARNT and subsequently binding to the xenobiotic response element (XRE) sequence present in the promoter regulatory region of variety of genes. Represses CYP1A1 by binding the XRE sequence and recruiting ANKRA2, HDAC4 and/or HDAC5. Autoregulates its expression by
   6287..6340    +  promoter       U6 promoter (fragment): RNA polymerase III promoter for human U6 snRNA
   6382..6970    +  misc_feature   WPRE: woodchuck hepatitis virus posttranscriptional regulatory element
   7021..7040    +  misc_feature   cPPT/CTS (fragment): central polypurine tract and central termination sequence of HIV-1
   7042..7275    +  LTR            3' LTR (ΔU3): self-inactivating 3' long terminal repeat (LTR) from HIV-1
   7353..7474    +  polyA_signal   SV40 poly(A) signal: SV40 polyadenylation signal
   7514..7649    +  rep_origin     SV40 ori: SV40 origin of replication
   7670..7688    -  promoter       T7 promoter: promoter for bacteriophage T7 RNA polymerase
   7696..7851    +  CDS            lacZα (fragment): LacZα fragment of β-galactosidase; lacZ fragment
   7856..8284    +  rep_origin     f1 ori (sequence partly withheld): f1 bacteriophage origin of replication; arrow indicates direction of (+) strand synthesis
   8337..8441    +  promoter       AmpR promoter: bla
   8442..9302    +  CDS            AmpR: β-lactamase; bla; confers resistance to ampicillin, carbenicillin, and related antibiotics
   9473..10061   +  rep_origin     ori: high-copy-number ColE1/pMB1/pBR322/pUC origin of replication
  10244..10336   +  CDS            lacI (fragment): lac repressor; lacI; The lac repressor binds to the lac operator to inhibit transcription in E. coli. This inhibition can be relieved by adding lactose or isopropyl-β-D-thiogalactopyranoside (IPTG).
  10349..10370   +  protein_bind   CAP binding site: CAP binding activates transcription in the presence of cAMP. E. coli catabolite activator protein
  10385..10415   +  promoter       lac promoter: promoter for the E. coli lac operon
  10423..10439   +  protein_bind   lac operator: The lac repressor binds to the lac operator to inhibit transcription in E. coli. This inhibition can be relieved by adding lactose or isopropyl-β-D-thiogalactopyranoside (IPTG). lac repressor encoded by lacI
  10484..10502   +  promoter       T3 promoter: promoter for bacteriophage T3 RNA polymerase
>Addgene plasmid #144200 | TFORF1894 | addgene full sequence | sequence record 404085 | Addgene NGS Result
TTAATGTAGTCTTATGCAATACTCTTGTAGTCTTGCAACATGGTAACGATGAGTTAGCAACATGCCTTAC
AAGGAGAGAAAAAGCACCGTGCATGCCGATTGGTGGAAGTAAGGTGGTACGATCGTGCCTTATTAGGAAG
GCAACAGACGGGTCTGACATGGATTGGACGAACCACTGAATTGCCGCATTGCAGAGATATTGTATTTAAG
TGCCTAGCTCGATACATAAACGGGTCTCTCTGGTTAGACCAGATCTGAGCCTGGGAGCTCTCTGGCTAAC
TAGGGAACCCACTGCTTAAGCCTCAATAAAGCTTGCCTTGAGTGCTTCAAGTAGTGTGTGCCCGTCTGTT
GTGTGACTCTGGTAACTAGAGATCCCTCAGACCCTTTTAGTCAGTGTGGAAAATCTCTAGCAGTGGCGCC
CGAACAGGGACTTGAAAGCGAAAGGGAAACCAGAGGAGCTCTCTCGACGCAGGACTCGGCTTGCTGAAGC
GCGCACGGCAAGAGGCGAGGGGCGGCGACTGGTGAGTACGCCAAAAATTTTGACTAGCGGAGGCTAGAAG
GAGAGAGATGGGTGCGAGAGCGTCAGTATTAAGCGGGGGAGAATTAGATCGCGATGGGAAAAAATTCGGT
TAAGGCCAGGGGGAAAGAAAAAATATAAATTAAAACATATAGTATGGGCAAGCAGGGAGCTAGAACGATT
CGCAGTTAATCCTGGCCTGTTAGAAACATCAGAAGGCTGTAGACAAATACTGGGACAGCTACAACCATCC
CTTCAGACAGGATCAGAAGAACTTAGATCATTATATAATACAGTAGCAACCCTCTATTGTGTGCATCAAA
GGATAGAGATAAAAGACACCAAGGAAGCTTTAGACAAGATAGAGGAAGAGCAAAACAAAAGTAAGACCAC
CGCACAGCAAGCGGCCGCTGATCTTCAGACCTGGAGGAGGAGATATGAGGGACAATTGGAGAAGTGAATT
ATATAAATATAAAGTAGTAAAAATTGAACCATTAGGAGTAGCACCCACCAAGGCAAAGAGAAGAGTGGTG
CAGAGAGAAAAAAGAGCAGTGGGAATAGGAGCTTTGTTCCTTGGGTTCTTGGGAGCAGCAGGAAGCACTA
TGGGCGCAGCGTCAATGACGCTGACGGTACAGGCCAGACAATTATTGTCTGGTATAGTGCAGCAGCAGAA
CAATTTGCTGAGGGCTATTGAGGCGCAACAGCATCTGTTGCAACTCACAGTCTGGGGCATCAAGCAGCTC
CAGGCAAGAATCCTGGCTGTGGAAAGATACCTAAAGGATCAACAGCTCCTGGGGATTTGGGGTTGCTCTG
GAAAACTCATTTGCACCACTGCTGTGCCTTGGAATGCTAGTTGGAGTAATAAATCTCTGGAACAGATTTG
GAATCACACGACCTGGATGGAGTGGGACAGAGAAATTAACAATTACACAAGCTTAATACACTCCTTAATT
GAAGAATCGCAAAACCAGCAAGAAAAGAATGAACAAGAATTATTGGAATTAGATAAATGGGCAAGTTTGT
GGAATTGGTTTAACATAACAAATTGGCTGTGGTATATAAAATTATTCATAATGATAGTAGGAGGCTTGGT
AGGTTTAAGAATAGTTTTTGCTGTACTTTCTATAGTGAATAGAGTTAGGCAGGGATATTCACCATTATCG
TTTCAGACCCACCTCCCAACCCCGAGGGGACCCATGCATTGCATCTCAATTAGTCAGCAACCAGGTGTGG
AAAGTCCCCAGGCTCCCCAGCAGGCAGAAGTATGCAAAGCATGCGTCTCAATTAGTCAGCAACCATAGTC
CCGCCCCTAACTCCGCCCATCCCGCCCCTAACTCCGCCCAGTTCCGCCCATTCTCCGCCCCATGGCTGAC
TAATTTTTTTTATTTATGCAGAGGCCGAGGCCGCCTCGGCCTCTGAGCTATTCCAGAAGTAGTGAGGAGG
CTTTTTTGGAGGCCTAGGCTTTTGCAAAAAGCTTTCTAGAGGTACCACCGGAGCTTACCATGACCGAGTA
CAAGCCCACGGTGCGCCTCGCCACCCGCGACGACGTCCCCAGGGCCGTACGCACCCTCGCCGCCGCGTTC
GCCGACTACCCCGCCACGCGCCACACCGTCGATCCGGACCGCCACATCGAGCGGGTCACCGAGCTGCAAG
AACTCTTCCTCACGCGCGTCGGGCTCGACATCGGCAAGGTGTGGGTCGCGGACGACGGCGCCGCCGTGGC
GGTCTGGACCACGCCGGAGAGCGTCGAAGCGGGGGCGGTGTTCGCCGAGATCGGCCCGCGCATGGCCGAG
TTGAGCGGTTCCCGGCTGGCCGCGCAGCAACAGATGGAAGGCCTCCTGGCGCCGCACCGGCCCAAGGAGC
CCGCGTGGTTCCTGGCCACCGTCGGCGTCTCGCCCGACCACCAGGGCAAGGGTCTGGGCAGCGCCGTCGT
GCTCCCCGGAGTGGAGGCGGCCGAGCGCGCCGGGGTGCCCGCCTTCCTGGAGACCTCCGCGCCCCGCAAC
CTCCCCTTCTACGAGCGGCTCGGCTTCACCGTCACCGCCGACGTCGAGGTGCCCGAAGGACCGCGCACCT
GGTGCATGACCCGCAAGCCCGGTGCCAGTTAACGAATTCTAGATCTTGAGACAAATGGCAGTATTCATCC
ACAATTTTAAAAGAAAAGGGGGGATTGGGGGGTACAGTGCAGGGGAAAGAATAGTAGACATAATAGCAAC
AGACATACAAACTAAAGAATTACAAAAACAAATTACAAAAATTCAAAATTTTCGGGTTTATTACAGGGAC
AGCAGAGATCCACTTTGGCGCCGGCTCGAGGCCTGCAGGTGCAAAGATGGATAAAGTTTTAAACAGAGAG
GAATCTTTGCAGCTAATGGACCTTCTAGGTCTTGAAAGGAGTGGGAATTGGCTCCGGTGCCCGTCAGTGG
GCAGAGCGCACATCGCCCACAGTCCCCGAGAAGTTGGGGGGAGGGGTCGGCAATTGAACCGGTGCCTAGA
GAAGGTGGCGCGGGGTAAACTGGGAAAGTGATGTCGTGTACTGGCTCCGCCTTTTTCCCGAGGGTGGGGG
AGAACCGTATATAAGTGCAGTAGTCGCCGTGAACGTTCTTTTTCGCAACGGGTTTGCCGCCAGAACACAG
GTAAGTGCCGTGTGTGGTTCCCGCGGGCCTGGCCTCTTTACGGGTTATGGCCCTTGCGTGCCTTGAATTA
CTTCCACCTGGCTGCAGTACGTGATTCTTGATCCCGAGCTTCGGGTTGGAAGTGGGTGGGAGAGTTCGAG
GCCTTGCGCTTAAGGAGCCCCTTCGCCTCGTGCTTGAGTTGAGGCCTGGCCTGGGCGCTGGGGCCGCCGC
GTGCGAATCTGGTGGCACCTTCGCGCCTGTCTCGCTGCTTTCGATAAGTCTCTAGCCATTTAAAATTTTT
GATGACCTGCTGCGACGCTTTTTTTCTGGCAAGATAGTCTTGTAAATGCGGGCCAAGATCTGCACACTGG
TATTTCGGTTTTTGGGGCCGCGGGCGGCGACGGGGCCCGTGCGTCCCAGCGCACATGTTCGGCGAGGCGG
GGCCTGCGAGCGCGGCCACCGAGAATCGGACGGGGGTAGTCTCAAGCTGGCCGGCCTGCTCTGGTGCCTG
GCCTCGCGCCGCCGTGTATCGCCCCGCCCTGGGCGGCAAGGCTGGCCCGGTCGGCACCAGTTGCGTGAGC
GGAAAGATGGCCGCTTCCCGGCCCTGCTGCAGGGAGCTCAAAATGGAGGACGCGGCGCTCGGGAGAGCGG
GCGGGTGAGTCACCCACACAAAGGAAAAGGGCCTTTCCGTCCTCAGCCGTCGCTTCATGTGACTCCACGG
AGTACCGGGCGCCGTCCAGGCACCTCGATTAGTTCTCGAGCTTTTGGAGTACGTCGTCTTTAGGTTGGGG
GGAGGGGTTTTATGCGATGGAGTTTCCCCACACTGAGTGGGTGGAGACTGAAGTTAGGCCAGCTTGGCAC
TTGATGTAATTCTCCTTGGAATTTGCCCTTTTTGAGTTTGGATCTTGGTTCATTCTCAAGCCTCAGACAG
TGGTTCAAAGTTTTTTTCTTCCATTTCAGGTGTCGTGAGGCTAGCACCGCCACCATGCCGAGGACGATGA
TCCCGCCGGGGGAGTGCACGTACGCGGGCCGGAAGCGGAGGAGGCCCCTGCAGAAACAGAGGCCCGCCGT
GGGGGCAGAGAAGTCCAACCCCTCCAAGCGACACCGGGACCGCCTCAACGCCGAGTTGGACCACCTGGCC
AGCCTGCTGCCGTTCCCGCCTGACATCATCTCCAAGCTGGACAAGCTTTCTGTCCTGCGCCTCAGTGTCA
GTTACCTCCGGGTGAAGAGCTTCTTCCAAGTCGTGCAGGAGCAGAGCTCACGGCAGCCTGCGGCCGGCGC
CCCCTCGCCCGGAGACAGCTGTCCTCTTGCAGGGTCTGCCGTGCTGGAGGGAAGGCTGCTGTTGGAGTCT
CTTAATGGCTTTGCTCTGGTCGTGAGTGCAGAAGGGACGATATTTTATGCATCAGCAACGATCGTGGACT
ATCTGGGCTTCCATCAGACGGATGTAATGCACCAGAACATTTATGACTACATCCACGTGGACGACCGCCA
GGACTTCTGCCGGCAGCTCCACTGGGCCATGGACCCTCCCCAGGTGGTGTTTGGGCAGCCCCCGCCCTTG
GAGACAGGAGATGATGCTATCCTGGGGAGGCTGCTCAGGGCCCAGGAGTGGGGCACAGGCACGCCCACCG
AGTACTCGGCCTTCCTGACCCGCTGCTTCATCTGCCGTGTGCGCTGCCTGCTGGACAGCACCTCGGGCTT
CCTGGCCCGGGGGTCACAGGCTTGGCAGCTGCGGCTCTGCTGTCCCGAGCCACTCATGACGATGCAGTTT
CAAGGAAAACTAAAATTCCTGTTTGGACAGAAGAAGAAGGCGCCGTCAGGAGCCATGCTCCCGCCGCGGC
TGTCGCTGTTCTGCATTGCGGCACCCGTTCTCCTCCCCTCCGCAGCGGAGATGAAAATGAGGAGCGCGCT
CCTGAGGGCAAAACCCAGAGCAGACACCGCAGCCACCGCGGATGCAAAAGTAAAAGCCACCACCAGTCTG
TGCGAATCGGAACTGCATGGAAAACCCAATTACTCAGCAGGAAGGAGCAGCAGAGAGAGCGGCGTTTTGG
TGCTCAGGGAACAGACTGACGCTGGCCGATGGGCACAGGTTCCCGCCAGGGCCCCATGCCTGTGCCTCCG
GGGTGGCCCTGACCTTGTCCTTGACCCCAAGGGGGGCTCAGGGGACAGGGAGGAGGAGCAGCACAGGATG
CTGAGCAGGGCCTCTGGAGTGACAGGGCGGAGGGAGACTCCAGGACCCACAAAGCCCCTGCCCTGGACAG
CGGGAAAGCACAGTGAGGATGGTGCCAGGCCGAGGCTGCAGCCCAGCAAGAATGACCCGCCCTCCCTGCG
CCCCATGCCCCGCGGCTCCTGCCTGCCCTGCCCGTGTGTCCAGGGCACTTTCAGGAACTCGCCCATCTCT
CACCCGCCGAGCCCGTCCCCCAGTGCCTACTCCAGCCGGACCAGCAGACCCATGCGGGATGTCGGTGAGG
ACCAGGTGCACCCTCCCCTCTGCCACTTTCCCCAGAGGAGCCTGCAGCACCAGCTCCCTCAGCCTGGAGC
TCAGCGTTTTGCCACGAGGGGCTATCCCATGGAGGACATGAAGCTGCAAGGTGTACCGATGCCTCCGGGG
GACCTGTGTGGTCCGACGCTGCTGCTAGATGTGTCCATCAAGATGGAGAAGGACTCTGGGTGTGAGGGTG
CTGCAGACGGCTGTGTGCCCAGCCAGGTGTGGCTGGGGGCCAGTGACAGGAGCCACCCAGCCACCTTCCC
TACCAGGATGCACCTGAAAACAGAGCCAGACTCTCGGCAACAGGTGTACATCTCGCACCTGGGGCACGGC
GTGCGGGGGGCTCAGCCCCATGGGAGGGCCACTGCTGGGCGCAGCAGGGAGCTGACCCCTTTCCACCCTG
CACACTGTGCCTGCCTGGAGCCCACAGACGGCCTTCCCCAGTCGGAGCCTCCCCACCAGCTCTGTGCACG
GGGCCGAGGTGAACAGTCCTGCACCTGCAGAGCTGCTGAGGCCGCCCCTGTGGTCAAGCGGGAGCCCTTG
GACTCACCCCAGTGGGCTACTCACAGCCAGGGAATGGTGCCCGGGATGTTGCCCAAAAGTGCCTTGGCCA
CGCTGGTCCCGCCCCAAGCTTCGGGGTGCACATTCCTGCCATAGTAATGAACTAGTCCGTAACTTGAAAG
TATTTCGATTTCTTGGCTTTATATATCTTGTGGAAAGGACGATTAGGCCAAACGCTTCCCGTAACAACGC
GTTAAGTCGACAATCAACCTCTGGATTACAAAATTTGTGAAAGATTGACTGGTATTCTTAACTATGTTGC
TCCTTTTACGCTATGTGGATACGCTGCTTTAATGCCTTTGTATCATGCTATTGCTTCCCGTATGGCTTTC
ATTTTCTCCTCCTTGTATAAATCCTGGTTGCTGTCTCTTTATGAGGAGTTGTGGCCCGTTGTCAGGCAAC
GTGGCGTGGTGTGCACTGTGTTTGCTGACGCAACCCCCACTGGTTGGGGCATTGCCACCACCTGTCAGCT
CCTTTCCGGGACTTTCGCTTTCCCCCTCCCTATTGCCACGGCGGAACTCATCGCCGCCTGCCTTGCCCGC
TGCTGGACAGGGGCTCGGCTGTTGGGCACTGACAATTCCGTGGTGTTGTCGGGGAAATCATCGTCCTTTC
CTTGGCTGCTCGCCTGTGTTGCCACCTGGATTCTGCGCGGGACGTCCTTCTGCTACGTCCCTTCGGCCCT
CAATCCAGCGGACCTTCCTTCCCGCGGCCTGCTGCCGGCTCTGCGGCCTCTTCCGCGTCTTCGCCTTCGC
CCTCAGACGAGTCGGATCTCCCTTTGGGCCGCCTCCCCGCGTCGACTTTAAGACCAATGACTTACAAGGC
AGCTGTAGATCTTAGCCACTTTTTAAAAGAAAAGGGGGGACTGGAAGGGCTAATTCACTCCCAACGAAGA
CAAGATCTGCTTTTTGCTTGTACTGGGTCTCTCTGGTTAGACCAGATCTGAGCCTGGGAGCTCTCTGGCT
AACTAGGGAACCCACTGCTTAAGCCTCAATAAAGCTTGCCTTGAGTGCTTCAAGTAGTGTGTGCCCGTCT
GTTGTGTGACTCTGGTAACTAGAGATCCCTCAGACCCTTTTAGTCAGTGTGGAAAATCTCTAGCAGTACG
TATAGTAGTTCATGTCATCTTATTATTCAGTATTTATAACTTGCAAAGAAATGAATATCAGAGAGTGAGA
GGAACTTGTTTATTGCAGCTTATAATGGTTACAAATAAAGCAATAGCATCACAAATTTCACAAATAAAGC
ATTTTTTTCACTGCATTCTAGTTGTGGTTTGTCCAAACTCATCAATGTATCTTATCATGTCTGGCTCTAG
CTATCCCGCCCCTAACTCCGCCCATCCCGCCCCTAACTCCGCCCAGTTCCGCCCATTCTCCGCCCCATGG
CTGACTAATTTTTTTTATTTATGCAGAGGCCGAGGCCGCCTCGGCCTCTGAGCTATTCCAGAAGTAGTGA
GGAGGCTTTTTTGGAGGCCTAGGGACGTACCCAATTCGCCCTATAGTGAGTCGTATTACGCGCGCTCACT
GGCCGTCGTTTTACAACGTCGTGACTGGGAAAACCCTGGCGTTACCCAACTTAATCGCCTTGCAGCACAT
CCCCCTTTCGCCAGCTGGCGTAATAGCGAAGAGGCCCGCACCGATCGCCCTTCCCAACAGTTGCGCAGCC
TGAATGGCGAATGGG
[124 nt withheld, positions 7856-7979]
C
[91 nt withheld, positions 7981-8071]
A
[49 nt withheld, positions 8073-8121]
CCTTTGACGTTGGAGTCCACGTTCTTT
[37 nt withheld, positions 8149-8185]
ACCCTATCTCGGTCTATTCTTTTGATTTATAAGGGATTTTGCCGATTTCGGCCTATTGGTTAAAAAATGA
GCTGATTTAACAAAAATTTAACGCGAATTTTAACAAAATATTAACGCTTACAATTTAGGTGGCACTTTTC
GGGGAAATGTGCGCGGAACCCCTATTTGTTTATTTTTCTAAATACATTCAAATATGTATCCGCTCATGAG
ACAATAACCCTGATAAATGCTTCAATAATATTGAAAAAGGAAGAGTATGAGTATTCAACATTTCCGTGTC
GCCCTTATTCCCTTTTTTGCGGCATTTTGCCTTCCTGTTTTTGCTCACCCAGAAACGCTGGTGAAAGTAA
AAGATGCTGAAGATCAGTTGGGTGCACGAGTGGGTTACATCGAACTGGATCTCAACAGCGGTAAGATCCT
TGAGAGTTTTCGCCCCGAAGAACGTTTTCCAATGATGAGCACTTTTAAAGTTCTGCTATGTGGCGCGGTA
TTATCCCGTATTGACGCCGGGCAAGAGCAACTCGGTCGCCGCATACACTATTCTCAGAATGACTTGGTTG
AGTACTCACCAGTCACAGAAAAGCATCTTACGGATGGCATGACAGTAAGAGAATTATGCAGTGCTGCCAT
AACCATGAGTGATAACACTGCGGCCAACTTACTTCTGACAACGATCGGAGGACCGAAGGAGCTAACCGCT
TTTTTGCACAACATGGGGGATCATGTAACTCGCCTTGATCGTTGGGAACCGGAGCTGAATGAAGCCATAC
CAAACGACGAGCGTGACACCACGATGCCTGTAGCAATGGCAACAACGTTGCGCAAACTATTAACTGGCGA
ACTACTTACTCTAGCTTCCCGGCAACAATTAATAGACTGGATGGAGGCGGATAAAGTTGCAGGACCACTT
CTGCGCTCGGCCCTTCCGGCTGGCTGGTTTATTGCTGATAAATCTGGAGCCGGTGAGCGTGGGTCTCGCG
GTATCATTGCAGCACTGGGGCCAGATGGTAAGCCCTCCCGTATCGTAGTTATCTACACGACGGGGAGTCA
GGCAACTATGGATGAACGAAATAGACAGATCGCTGAGATAGGTGCCTCACTGATTAAGCATTGGTAACTG
TCAGACCAAGTTTACTCATATATACTTTAGATTGATTTAAAACTTCATTTTTAATTTAAAAGGATCTAGG
TGAAGATCCTTTTTGATAATCTCATGACCAAAATCCCTTAACGTGAGTTTTCGTTCCACTGAGCGTCAGA
CCCCGTAGAAAAGATCAAAGGATCTTCTTGAGATCCTTTTTTTCTGCGCGTAATCTGCTGCTTGCAAACA
AAAAAACCACCGCTACCAGCGGTGGTTTGTTTGCCGGATCAAGAGCTACCAACTCTTTTTCCGAAGGTAA
CTGGCTTCAGCAGAGCGCAGATACCAAATACTGTTCTTCTAGTGTAGCCGTAGTTAGGCCACCACTTCAA
GAACTCTGTAGCACCGCCTACATACCTCGCTCTGCTAATCCTGTTACCAGTGGCTGCTGCCAGTGGCGAT
AAGTCGTGTCTTACCGGGTTGGACTCAAGACGATAGTTACCGGATAAGGCGCAGCGGTCGGGCTGAACGG
GGGGTTCGTGCACACAGCCCAGCTTGGAGCGAACGACCTACACCGAACTGAGATACCTACAGCGTGAGCT
ATGAGAAAGCGCCACGCTTCCCGAAGGGAGAAAGGCGGACAGGTATCCGGTAAGCGGCAGGGTCGGAACA
GGAGAGCGCACGAGGGAGCTTCCAGGGGGAAACGCCTGGTATCTTTATAGTCCTGTCGGGTTTCGCCACC
TCTGACTTGAGCGTCGATTTTTGTGATGCTCGTCAGGGGGGCGGAGCCTATGGAAAAACGCCAGCAACGC
GGCCTTTTTACGGTTCCTGGCCTTTTGCTGGCCTTTTGCTCACATGTTCTTTCCTGCGTTATCCCCTGAT
TCTGTGGATAACCGTATTACCGCCTTTGAGTGAGCTGATACCGCTCGCCGCAGCCGAACGACCGAGCGCA
GCGAGTCAGTGAGCGAGGAAGCGGAAGAGCGCCCAATACGCAAACCGCCTCTCCCCGCGCGTTGGCCGAT
TCATTAATGCAGCTGGCACGACAGGTTTCCCGACTGGAAAGCGGGCAGTGAGCGCAACGCAATTAATGTG
AGTTAGCTCACTCATTAGGCACCCCAGGCTTTACACTTTATGCTTCCGGCTCGTATGTTGTGTGGAATTG
TGAGCGGATAACAATTTCACACAGGAAACAGCTATGACCATGATTACGCCAAGCGCGCAATTAACCCTCA
CTAAAGGGAACAAAAGCTGGAGCTGCAAGC
