>Addgene plasmid #144200 | TFORF1894 | depositor partial sequence | sequence record 284715 | Insert
ACCGCCACCATGCCGAGGACGATGATCCCGCCGGGGGAGTGCACGTACGCGGGCCGGAAGCGGAGGAGGC
CCCTGCAGAAACAGAGGCCCGCCGTGGGGGCAGAGAAGTCCAACCCCTCCAAGCGACACCGGGACCGCCT
CAACGCCGAGTTGGACCACCTGGCCAGCCTGCTGCCGTTCCCGCCTGACATCATCTCCAAGCTGGACAAG
CTTTCTGTCCTGCGCCTCAGTGTCAGTTACCTCCGGGTGAAGAGCTTCTTCCAAGTCGTGCAGGAGCAGA
GCTCACGGCAGCCTGCGGCCGGCGCCCCCTCGCCCGGAGACAGCTGTCCTCTTGCAGGGTCTGCCGTGCT
GGAGGGAAGGCTGCTGTTGGAGTCTCTTAATGGCTTTGCTCTGGTCGTGAGTGCAGAAGGGACGATATTT
TATGCATCAGCAACGATCGTGGACTATCTGGGCTTCCATCAGACGGATGTAATGCACCAGAACATTTATG
ACTACATCCACGTGGACGACCGCCAGGACTTCTGCCGGCAGCTCCACTGGGCCATGGACCCTCCCCAGGT
GGTGTTTGGGCAGCCCCCGCCCTTGGAGACAGGAGATGATGCTATCCTGGGGAGGCTGCTCAGGGCCCAG
GAGTGGGGCACAGGCACGCCCACCGAGTACTCGGCCTTCCTGACCCGCTGCTTCATCTGCCGTGTGCGCT
GCCTGCTGGACAGCACCTCGGGCTTCCTGGCCCGGGGGTCACAGGCTTGGCAGCTGCGGCTCTGCTGTCC
CGAGCCACTCATGACGATGCAGTTTCAAGGAAAACTAAAATTCCTGTTTGGACAGAAGAAGAAGGCGCCG
TCAGGAGCCATGCTCCCGCCGCGGCTGTCGCTGTTCTGCATTGCGGCACCCGTTCTCCTCCCCTCCGCAG
CGGAGATGAAAATGAGGAGCGCGCTCCTGAGGGCAAAACCCAGAGCAGACACCGCAGCCACCGCGGATGC
AAAAGTAAAAGCCACCACCAGTCTGTGCGAATCGGAACTGCATGGAAAACCCAATTACTCAGCAGGAAGG
AGCAGCAGAGAGAGCGGCGTTTTGGTGCTCAGGGAACAGACTGACGCTGGCCGATGGGCACAGGTTCCCG
CCAGGGCCCCATGCCTGTGCCTCCGGGGTGGCCCTGACCTTGTCCTTGACCCCAAGGGGGGCTCAGGGGA
CAGGGAGGAGGAGCAGCACAGGATGCTGAGCAGGGCCTCTGGAGTGACAGGGCGGAGGGAGACTCCAGGA
CCCACAAAGCCCCTGCCCTGGACAGCGGGAAAGCACAGTGAGGATGGTGCCAGGCCGAGGCTGCAGCCCA
GCAAGAATGACCCGCCCTCCCTGCGCCCCATGCCCCGCGGCTCCTGCCTGCCCTGCCCGTGTGTCCAGGG
CACTTTCAGGAACTCGCCCATCTCTCACCCGCCGAGCCCGTCCCCCAGTGCCTACTCCAGCCGGACCAGC
AGACCCATGCGGGATGTCGGTGAGGACCAGGTGCACCCTCCCCTCTGCCACTTTCCCCAGAGGAGCCTGC
AGCACCAGCTCCCTCAGCCTGGAGCTCAGCGTTTTGCCACGAGGGGCTATCCCATGGAGGACATGAAGCT
GCAAGGTGTACCGATGCCTCCGGGGGACCTGTGTGGTCCGACGCTGCTGCTAGATGTGTCCATCAAGATG
GAGAAGGACTCTGGGTGTGAGGGTGCTGCAGACGGCTGTGTGCCCAGCCAGGTGTGGCTGGGGGCCAGTG
ACAGGAGCCACCCAGCCACCTTCCCTACCAGGATGCACCTGAAAACAGAGCCAGACTCTCGGCAACAGGT
GTACATCTCGCACCTGGGGCACGGCGTGCGGGGGGCTCAGCCCCATGGGAGGGCCACTGCTGGGCGCAGC
AGGGAGCTGACCCCTTTCCACCCTGCACACTGTGCCTGCCTGGAGCCCACAGACGGCCTTCCCCAGTCGG
AGCCTCCCCACCAGCTCTGTGCACGGGGCCGAGGTGAACAGTCCTGCACCTGCAGAGCTGCTGAGGCCGC
CCCTGTGGTCAAGCGGGAGCCCTTGGACTCACCCCAGTGGGCTACTCACAGCCAGGGAATGGTGCCCGGG
ATGTTGCCCAAAAGTGCCTTGGCCACGCTGGTCCCGCCCCAAGCTTCGGGGTGCACATTCCTGCCATAGT
AATGAACTAGTCCGTAACTTGAAAGTATTTCGATTTCTTGGCTTTATATATCTTGTGGAAAGGACGATTA
GGCCAAACGCTTCCCGTAACA
