>Addgene plasmid #144200 | TFORF1894 | depositor partial sequence | sequence record 284716 | Barcode
TTAGGCCAAACGCTTCCCGTAACA
